Addgene plasmid #46454: pGEX Mist-SH2
Depositing lab: Bruce Mayer. Depositing organization: University of Connecticut Health Center. Publication: High-throughput phosphotyrosine profiling using SH2 domains. Machida K, Thompson CM, Dierck K, Jablonowski K, Karkkainen S, Liu B, Zhang H, Nash PD, Newman DK, Nollau P, Pawson T, Renkema GH, Saksela K, Schiller MR, Shin DG, Mayer BJ. Mol Cell. 2007 Jun 22;26(6):899-915. 10.1016/j.molcel.2007.05.031 PubMed 17588523.
Backbone
  Vector backbone: pGEX6P1
  Backbone manufacturer: GE Healthcare Biosciences
  Backbone size w/o insert (bp): 4900
  Vector type: Bacterial Expression
Growth in bacteria
  Bacterial resistance: Ampicillin, 100 μg/mL
  Growth temperature: 37°C
  Growth strain: DH5alpha
  Copy number: Low Copy
Gene/Insert
  Gene/Insert name: Mist (alt names: Clnk; MIST; MGC159342; Clnk)
  Species: M. musculus (mouse)
  Insert size (bp): 421
  Mutation: contains amino acids 300-435
  Entrez Gene: Clnk (a.k.a. MIST)
  Promoter: Tac
  Tag / fusion protein: GST (N terminal on backbone); PreScission (N terminal on backbone); AviTag (C terminal on backbone)
  Cloning method: Restriction Enzyme; 5′ cloning site BamHI (not destroyed); 3′ cloning site EcoRI (not destroyed)
  Sequencing primers: 5′ pGEX-5; 3′ pGEX-3
Terms and licenses: Academic/Nonprofit Terms; Industry Terms: Not Available to Industry
Depositor comments: The molecular weight of the GST fusion protein is approximately 40 kDa
How to cite: pGEX Mist-SH2 was a gift from Bruce Mayer (Addgene plasmid # 46454 ; http://n2t.net/addgene:46454 ; RRID:Addgene_46454)
