[The description below was written by a language model from this plasmid's Addgene catalogue record and pLannotate feature annotations shown in this document.]
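Description:
pGEX Mist-SH2 is a bacterial expression plasmid built on the pGEX6P1 backbone for producing the SH2 domain of mouse Mist (also known as Clnk) as a glutathione S-transferase fusion in E. coli. It replicates from a ColE1/pMB1-type origin and is selected with ampicillin through the bla (AmpR) gene. The catalogue lists it as low copy, although only a fragment of rop is annotated. The sequence record is 5,450 nt, consistent with a roughly 4.9 kb backbone plus the small insert.

Expression is driven by the tac promoter, a strong trp/lac hybrid, followed by a lac operator. The plasmid carries its own lacI gene under the lacIq promoter, so transcription is repressed until it is induced with IPTG. The open reading frame begins with Schistosoma japonicum GST. According to the catalogue, this is followed by a PreScission protease cleavage site, which is not separately annotated in the feature table. Next comes a 420 bp Clnk fragment encoding amino acids 300–435, cloned between BamHI and EcoRI sites that were both preserved. A C-terminal AviTag lies downstream and allows site-specific enzymatic biotinylation of the fusion. The depositor gives the fusion protein's mass as approximately 40 kDa. The yciV fragment, bom fragments and lac promoter/lacZα segment in the annotation are backbone remnants rather than functional payload.

Clnk is an adapter protein involved in immunoreceptor signalling. The GST handle allows affinity purification on glutathione resin, and the PreScission site allows the GST to be removed. The associated publication concerns high-throughput phosphotyrosine profiling with SH2 domains, which indicates use of the purified domain as a probe for tyrosine-phosphorylated proteins.
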