Features (pLannotate 1.2.2; 18 found; start..end, strand, type, name):
      6..107     -  CDS            yciV (fragment): RNAAM_ECOLI - Also known as trpH From Escherichia coli (strain K12).
    183..211     +  promoter       tac promoter: strong E. coli promoter; hybrid between the trp and lac UV5 promoters
    219..235     +  protein_bind   lac operator: The lac repressor binds to the lac operator to inhibit transcription in E. coli. This inhibition can be relieved by adding lactose or isopropyl-β-D-thiogalactopyranoside (IPTG). lac repressor encoded by lacI
    258..911     +  CDS            GST26_SCHJA: Experimental evidence at protein level: Swiss-Prot protein existence level 1. GST isoenzymes appear to play a central role in the parasite detoxification system. Other functions are also suspected including a role in increasing the solubility of haematin in the parasite gut. From Schistosoma japonicum (Blood fluke).
    939..1358    +  CDS            Clnk (fragment): CLNK_MOUSE - Also known as Mist. Experimental evidence at protein level: Swiss-Prot protein existence level 1. An adapter protein which plays a role in the regulation of immunoreceptor signaling, including PLC-gamma-mediated B-cell antigen receptor (BCR) signaling and FC-epsilon R1-mediated mast cell degranulation (PubMed:10562326, PubMed:10744659, PubMed:11509653, PubMed:12681493). Together with FGR, it acts as a negative regulator of natural killer cell-activating receptors and inhibits interferon-gamma production (PubMed:15199160, PubMed:16439675). Acts as a positive regulator of both T-cel
   1395..1436    +  CDS            AviTag™ (fragment): peptide tag that allows for enzymatic biotinylation
   1467..1506    +  CDS            rop (fragment): Rop protein, which maintains plasmids at low copy number; rop
   1608..1648    +  misc_feature   bom (fragment): basis of mobility region from pBR322
   1753..1857    +  promoter       AmpR promoter: bla
   1858..2718    +  CDS            AmpR: β-lactamase; bla; confers resistance to ampicillin, carbenicillin, and related antibiotics
   2889..3477    +  rep_origin     ori: high-copy-number ColE1/pMB1/pBR322/pUC origin of replication
   3663..3714    -  misc_feature   bom (fragment): basis of mobility region from pBR322
   3721..3798    +  promoter       lacIq promoter: lacI (mutant); In the lacIq allele, a single base change in the promoter boosts expression of the lacI gene about 10-fold.
   3799..4881    +  CDS            lacI: lac repressor; lacI; The lac repressor binds to the lac operator to inhibit transcription in E. coli. This inhibition can be relieved by adding lactose or isopropyl-β-D-thiogalactopyranoside (IPTG).
   4894..4915    +  protein_bind   CAP binding site: CAP binding activates transcription in the presence of cAMP. E. coli catabolite activator protein
   4930..4960    +  promoter       lac promoter: promoter for the E. coli lac operon
   4968..4984    +  protein_bind   lac operator: The lac repressor binds to the lac operator to inhibit transcription in E. coli. This inhibition can be relieved by adding lactose or isopropyl-β-D-thiogalactopyranoside (IPTG). lac repressor encoded by lacI
   5004..5177    +  CDS            lacZα: LacZα fragment of β-galactosidase; lacZ fragment
>Addgene plasmid #46454 | pGEX Mist-SH2 | depositor full sequence | sequence record 65629 | Full Sequence
ACGTTATCGACTGCACGGTGCACCAATGCTTCTGGCGTCAGGCAGCCATCGGAAGCTGTGGTATGGCTGT
GCAGGTCGTAAATCACTGCATAATTCGTGTCGCTCAAGGCGCACTCCCGTTCTGGATAATGTTTTTTGCG
CCGACATCATAACGGTTCTGGCAAATATTCTGAAATGAGCTGTTGACAATTAATCATCGGCTCGTATAAT
GTGTGGAATTGTGAGCGGATAACAATTTCACACAGGAAACAGTATTCATGTCCCCTATACTAGGTTATTG
GAAAATTAAGGGCCTTGTGCAACCCACTCGACTTCTTTTGGAATATCTTGAAGAAAAATATGAAGAGCAT
TTGTATGAGCGCGATGAAGGTGATAAATGGCGAAACAAAAAGTTTGAATTGGGTTTGGAGTTTCCCAATC
TTCCTTATTATATTGATGGTGATGTTAAATTAACACAGTCTATGGCCATCATACGTTATATAGCTGACAA
GCACAACATGTTGGGTGGTTGTCCAAAAGAGCGTGCAGAGATTTCAATGCTTGAAGGAGCGGTTTTGGAT
ATTAGATACGGTGTTTCGAGAATTGCATATAGTAAAGACTTTGAAACTCTCAAAGTTGATTTTCTTAGCA
AGCTACCTGAAATGCTGAAAATGTTCGAAGATCGTTTATGTCATAAAACATATTTAAATGGTGATCATGT
AACCCATCCTGACTTCATGTTGTATGACGCTCTTGATGTTGTTTTATACATGGACCCAATGTGCCTGGAT
GCGTTCCCAAAATTAGTTTGTTTTAAAAAACGTATTGAAGCTATCCCACAAATTGATAAGTACTTGAAAT
CCAGCAAGTATATAGCATGGCCTTTGCAGGGCTGGCAAGCCACGTTTGGTGGTGGCGACCATCCTCCAAA
ATCGGATCTGGAAGTTCTGTTCCAGGGGCCCCTGGGATCCGATGAGAAGGATGTCTGGCAGAATGAATGG
TACATTGGAGAATACAGTCGCCAGGCAGTGGAAGATGTGTTAATGAAAGAGAACAAGGATGGTACTTTTT
TGGTCCGAGACTGCTCTACAAAATCCAAGGCAGAACCATATGTTTTGGTGGTGTTTTATGGGAACAAGGT
CTACAATGTGAAAATCCGTTTCCTCGAGAGCAATCAACAGTTTGCCCTGGGCACAGGACTACGAGGAAAT
GAGATGTTTGATTCTGTGGAAGACATCATTGAACACTACACATATTTTCCCATTCTGCTAATAGATGGGA
AAGACAAGGCTGCACGCAGGAAACAGTGCTACCTCACCCAGCCACTGCCTCTCGCCAGGCTCCTTCTCAC
TCAGTACTCCAGCCAGGCACTTCATGAGGGAATTCATCGTGACGCAAGCTTGCTTGGTGGCGGTCTGAAC
GACATCTTCGAGGCTCAGAAAATCGAATGGCACGAATAAGCGGCCGCATCGTGACTGACTGACGATCTGC
CTCGCGCGTTTCGGTGATGACGGTGAAAACCTCTGACACATGCAGCTCCCGGAGACGGTCACAGCTTGTC
TGTAAGCGGATGCCGGGAGCAGACAAGCCCGTCAGGGCGCGTCAGCGGGTGTTGGCGGGTGTCGGGGCGC
AGCCATGACCCAGTCACGTAGCGATAGCGGAGTGTATAATTCTTGAAGACGAAAGGGCCTCGTGATACGC
CTATTTTTATAGGTTAATGTCATGATAATAATGGTTTCTTAGACGTCAGGTGGCACTTTTCGGGGAAATG
TGCGCGGAACCCCTATTTGTTTATTTTTCTAAATACATTCAAATATGTATCCGCTCATGAGACAATAACC
CTGATAAATGCTTCAATAATATTGAAAAAGGAAGAGTATGAGTATTCAACATTTCCGTGTCGCCCTTATT
CCCTTTTTTGCGGCATTTTGCCTTCCTGTTTTTGCTCACCCAGAAACGCTGGTGAAAGTAAAAGATGCTG
AAGATCAGTTGGGTGCACGAGTGGGTTACATCGAACTGGATCTCAACAGCGGTAAGATCCTTGAGAGTTT
TCGCCCCGAAGAACGTTTTCCAATGATGAGCACTTTTAAAGTTCTGCTATGTGGCGCGGTATTATCCCGT
GTTGACGCCGGGCAAGAGCAACTCGGTCGCCGCATACACTATTCTCAGAATGACTTGGTTGAGTACTCAC
CAGTCACAGAAAAGCATCTTACGGATGGCATGACAGTAAGAGAATTATGCAGTGCTGCCATAACCATGAG
TGATAACACTGCGGCCAACTTACTTCTGACAACGATCGGAGGACCGAAGGAGCTAACCGCTTTTTTGCAC
AACATGGGGGATCATGTAACTCGCCTTGATCGTTGGGAACCGGAGCTGAATGAAGCCATACCAAACGACG
AGCGTGACACCACGATGCCTGCAGCAATGGCAACAACGTTGCGCAAACTATTAACTGGCGAACTACTTAC
TCTAGCTTCCCGGCAACAATTAATAGACTGGATGGAGGCGGATAAAGTTGCAGGACCACTTCTGCGCTCG
GCCCTTCCGGCTGGCTGGTTTATTGCTGATAAATCTGGAGCCGGTGAGCGTGGGTCTCGCGGTATCATTG
CAGCACTGGGGCCAGATGGTAAGCCCTCCCGTATCGTAGTTATCTACACGACGGGGAGTCAGGCAACTAT
GGATGAACGAAATAGACAGATCGCTGAGATAGGTGCCTCACTGATTAAGCATTGGTAACTGTCAGACCAA
GTTTACTCATATATACTTTAGATTGATTTAAAACTTCATTTTTAATTTAAAAGGATCTAGGTGAAGATCC
TTTTTGATAATCTCATGACCAAAATCCCTTAACGTGAGTTTTCGTTCCACTGAGCGTCAGACCCCGTAGA
AAAGATCAAAGGATCTTCTTGAGATCCTTTTTTTCTGCGCGTAATCTGCTGCTTGCAAACAAAAAAACCA
CCGCTACCAGCGGTGGTTTGTTTGCCGGATCAAGAGCTACCAACTCTTTTTCCGAAGGTAACTGGCTTCA
GCAGAGCGCAGATACCAAATACTGTCCTTCTAGTGTAGCCGTAGTTAGGCCACCACTTCAAGAACTCTGT
AGCACCGCCTACATACCTCGCTCTGCTAATCCTGTTACCAGTGGCTGCTGCCAGTGGCGATAAGTCGTGT
CTTACCGGGTTGGACTCAAGACGATAGTTACCGGATAAGGCGCAGCGGTCGGGCTGAACGGGGGGTTCGT
GCACACAGCCCAGCTTGGAGCGAACGACCTACACCGAACTGAGATACCTACAGCGTGAGCTATGAGAAAG
CGCCACGCTTCCCGAAGGGAGAAAGGCGGACAGGTATCCGGTAAGCGGCAGGGTCGGAACAGGAGAGCGC
ACGAGGGAGCTTCCAGGGGGAAACGCCTGGTATCTTTATAGTCCTGTCGGGTTTCGCCACCTCTGACTTG
AGCGTCGATTTTTGTGATGCTCGTCAGGGGGGCGGAGCCTATGGAAAAACGCCAGCAACGCGGCCTTTTT
ACGGTTCCTGGCCTTTTGCTGGCCTTTTGCTCACATGTTCTTTCCTGCGTTATCCCCTGATTCTGTGGAT
AACCGTATTACCGCCTTTGAGTGAGCTGATACCGCTCGCCGCAGCCGAACGACCGAGCGCAGCGAGTCAG
TGAGCGAGGAAGCGGAAGAGCGCCTGATGCGGTATTTTCTCCTTACGCATCTGTGCGGTATTTCACACCG
CATAAATTCCGACACCATCGAATGGTGCAAAACCTTTCGCGGTATGGCATGATAGCGCCCGGAAGAGAGT
CAATTCAGGGTGGTGAATGTGAAACCAGTAACGTTATACGATGTCGCAGAGTATGCCGGTGTCTCTTATC
AGACCGTTTCCCGCGTGGTGAACCAGGCCAGCCACGTTTCTGCGAAAACGCGGGAAAAAGTGGAAGCGGC
GATGGCGGAGCTGAATTACATTCCCAACCGCGTGGCACAACAACTGGCGGGCAAACAGTCGTTGCTGATT
GGCGTTGCCACCTCCAGTCTGGCCCTGCACGCGCCGTCGCAAATTGTCGCGGCGATTAAATCTCGCGCCG
ATCAACTGGGTGCCAGCGTGGTGGTGTCGATGGTAGAACGAAGCGGCGTCGAAGCCTGTAAAGCGGCGGT
GCACAATCTTCTCGCGCAACGCGTCAGTGGGCTGATCATTAACTATCCGCTGGATGACCAGGATGCCATT
GCTGTGGAAGCTGCCTGCACTAATGTTCCGGCGTTATTTCTTGATGTCTCTGACCAGACACCCATCAACA
GTATTATTTTCTCCCATGAAGACGGTACGCGACTGGGCGTGGAGCATCTGGTCGCATTGGGTCACCAGCA
AATCGCGCTGTTAGCGGGCCCATTAAGTTCTGTCTCGGCGCGTCTGCGTCTGGCTGGCTGGCATAAATAT
CTCACTCGCAATCAAATTCAGCCGATAGCGGAACGGGAAGGCGACTGGAGTGCCATGTCCGGTTTTCAAC
AAACCATGCAAATGCTGAATGAGGGCATCGTTCCCACTGCGATGCTGGTTGCCAACGATCAGATGGCGCT
GGGCGCAATGCGCGCCATTACCGAGTCCGGGCTGCGCGTTGGTGCGGATATCTCGGTAGTGGGATACGAC
GATACCGAAGACAGCTCATGTTATATCCCGCCGTCAACCACCATCAAACAGGATTTTCGCCTGCTGGGGC
AAACCAGCGTGGACCGCTTGCTGCAACTCTCTCAGGGCCAGGCGGTGAAGGGCAATCAGCTGTTGCCCGT
CTCACTGGTGAAAAGAAAAACCACCCTGGCGCCCAATACGCAAACCGCCTCTCCCCGCGCGTTGGCCGAT
TCATTAATGCAGCTGGCACGACAGGTTTCCCGACTGGAAAGCGGGCAGTGAGCGCAACGCAATTAATGTG
AGTTAGCTCACTCATTAGGCACCCCAGGCTTTACACTTTATGCTTCCGGCTCGTATGTTGTGTGGAATTG
TGAGCGGATAACAATTTCACACAGGAAACAGCTATGACCATGATTACGGATTCACTGGCCGTCGTTTTAC
AACGTCGTGACTGGGAAAACCCTGGCGTTACCCAACTTAATCGCCTTGCAGCACATCCCCCTTTCGCCAG
CTGGCGTAATAGCGAAGAGGCCCGCACCGATCGCCCTTCCCAACAGTTGCGCAGCCTGAATGGCGAATGG
CGCTTTGCCTGGTTTCCGGCACCAGAAGCGGTGCCGGAAAGCTGGCTGGAGTGCGATCTTCCTGAGGCCG
ATACTGTCGTCGTCCCCTCAAACTGGCAGATGCACGGTTACGATGCGCCCATCTACACCAACGTAACCTA
TCCCATTACGGTCAATCCGCCGTTTGTTCCCACGGAGAATCCGACGGGTTGTTACTCGCTCACATTTAAT
GTTGATGAAAGCTGGCTACAGGAAGGCCAGACGCGAATTATTTTTGATGGCGTTGGAATT
