>Addgene plasmid #46454 | pGEX Mist-SH2 | depositor partial sequence | sequence record 65630 | Insert sequence
GGATCCGATGAGAAGGATGTCTGGCAGAATGAATGGTACATTGGAGAATACAGTCGCCAGGCAGTGGAAG
ATGTGTTAATGAAAGAGAACAAGGATGGTACTTTTTTGGTCCGAGACTGCTCTACAAAATCCAAGGCAGA
ACCATATGTTTTGGTGGTGTTTTATGGGAACAAGGTCTACAATGTGAAAATCCGTTTCCTCGAGAGCAAT
CAACAGTTTGCCCTGGGCACAGGACTACGAGGAAATGAGATGTTTGATTCTGTGGAAGACATCATTGAAC
ACTACACATATTTTCCCATTCTGCTAATAGATGGGAAAGACAAGGCTGCACGCAGGAAACAGTGCTACCT
CACCCAGCCACTGCCTCTCGCCAGGCTCCTTCTCACTCAGTACTCCAGCCAGGCACTTCATGAGGGAATT
C
