>Addgene plasmid #46454 | pGEX Mist-SH2 | addgene partial sequence | sequence record 66749 | pGEX5
GTTCCNGGGGCCCCTGGGATCCGATGAGAAGGATGTCTGGCAGAATGAATGGTACATTGGAGAATACAGT
CGCCAGGCAGTGGAAGATGTGTTAATGAAAGAGAACAAGGATGGTACTTTTTTGGTCCGAGACTGCTCTA
CAAAATCCAAGGCAGAACCATATGTTTTGGTGGTGTTTTATGGGAACAAGGTCTACAATGTGAAAATCCG
TTTCCTCGAGAGCAATCAACAGTTTGCCCTGGGCACAGGACTACGAGGAAATGAGATGTTTGATTCTGTG
GAAGACATCATTGAACACTACACATATTTTCCCATTCTGCTAATAGATGGGAAAGACAAGGCTGCACGCA
GGAAACAGTGCTACCTCACCCAGCCACTGCCTCTCGCCAGGCTCCTTCTCACTCAGTACTCCAGCCAGGC
ACTTCATGAGGGAATTCATCGTGACGCAAGCTTGCTTGGTGGCGGTCTGAACGACATCTTCGAGGCTCAG
AAAATCGAATGGCACGAATAAGCGGCCGCATCGTGACTGACTGACGATCTGCCTCGCGCGTTTCGGTGAT
GACGGTGAAAACCTCTGACACATGCAGCTCCCGGAGACGGTCACAGCTTGTCTGTAAGCGGATGCCGGGA
GCAGACAAGCCCGTCAGGGCGCGTCCNCCGGNGGTTGGGGGGGTGTCGGGGCGCANCCATGACCCAGTCA
CGTAGCGATAGCGGAGTGTATAATTCTTGAA
